>Addgene plasmid #12625 | pRK5F Smad3 | addgene full sequence | sequence record 266384 | Addgene NGS Result
TTCGAGCTCGCCCGACATTGATTATTGACTAGTTATTAATAGTAATCAATTACGGGGTCATTAGTTCATA
GCCCATATATGGAGTTCCGCGTTACATAACTTACGGTAAATGGCCCGCCTGGCTGACCGCCCAACGACCC
CCGCCCATTGACGTCAATAATGACGTATGTTCCCATAGTAACGCCAATAGGGACTTTCCATTGACGTCAA
TGGGTGGAGTATTTACGGTAAACTGCCCACTTGGCAGTACATCAAGTGTATCATATGCCAAGTACGCCCC
CTATTGACGTCAATGACGGTAAATGGCCCGCCTGGCATTATGCCCAGTACATGACCTTATGGGACTTTCC
TACTTGGCAGTACATCTACGTATTAGTCATCGCTATTACCATGGTGATGCGGTTTTGGCAGTACATCAAT
GGGCGTGGATAGCGGTTTGACTCACGGGGATTTCCAAGTCTCCACCCCATTGACGTCAATGGGAGTTTGT
TTTGGCACCAAAATCAACGGGACTTTCCAAAATGTCGTAACAACTCCGCCCCATTGACGCAAATGGGCGG
TAGGCGTGTACGGTGGGAGGTCTATATAAGCAGAGCTCGTTTAGTGAACCGTCAGATCGCCTGGAGACGC
CATCCACGCTGTTTTGACCTCCATAGAAGACACCGGGACCGATCCAGCCTCCGCGGCCGGGAACGGTGCA
TTGGAACGCGGATTCCCCGTGCCAAGAGTGACGTAAGTACCGCCTATAGAGTCTATAGGCCCACCCCCTT
GGCTTCGTTAGAACGCGGCTACAATTAATACATAACCTTATGTATCATACACATACGATTTAGGTGACAC
TATAGAATAACATCCACTTTGCCTTTCTCTCCACAGGTGTCCACTCCCAGGTCCAACTGCACCTCGGTTC
TATCGATACCATGGACTACAAGGACGACGATGACAAGGGTCGACAATCGTCCATCCTGCCTTTCACTCCC
CCGATCGTGAAGCGCCTGCTGGGCTGGAAGAAGGGCGAGCAGAACGGGCAGGAGGAGAAATGGTGCGAGA
AGGCGGTCAAGAGCCTGGTCAAGAAACTCAAGAAGACGGGGCAGCTGGACGAGCTGGAGAAGGCCATCAC
CACGCAGAACGTCAACACCAAGTGCATCACCATCCCCAGGTCCCTGGATGGCCGGTTGCAGGTGTCCCAT
CGGAAGGGGCTCCCTCATGTCATCTACTGCCGCCTGTGGCGATGGCCAGACCTGCACAGCCACCACGAGC
TGCGGGCCATGGAGCTGTGTGAGTTCGCCTTCAATATGAAGAAGGACGAGGTCTGCGTGAATCCCTACCA
CTACCAGAGAGTAGAGACACCAGTTCTACCTCCTGTGTTGGTGCCACGCCACACAGAGATCCCGGCCGAG
TTCCCCCCACTGGACGACTACAGCCATTCCATCCCCGAAAACACTAACTTCCCCGCAGGCATCGAGCCCC
AGAGCAATATTCCAGAGACCCCACCCCCTGGCTACCTGAGTGAAGATGGAGAAACCAGTGACCACCAGAT
GAACCACAGCATGGACGCAGGTTCTCCAAACCTATCCCCGAATCCGATGTCCCCAGCACATAATAACTTG
GACCTGCAGCCAGTTACCTACTGCGAGCCGGCCTTCTGGTGCTCCATCTCCTACTACGAGCTGAACCAGC
GCGTCGGGGAGACATTCCACGCCTCGCAGCCATCCATGACTGTGGATGGCTTCACCGACCCCTCCAATTC
GGAGCGCTTCTGCCTAGGGCTGCTCTCCAATGTCAACAGGAATGCAGCAGTGGAGCTGACACGGAGACAC
ATCGGAAGAGGCGTGCGGCTCTACTACATCGGAGGGGAGGTCTTCGCAGAGTGCCTCAGTGACAGCGCTA
TTTTTGTCCAGTCTCCCAACTGTAACCAGCGCTATGGCTGGCACCCGGCCACCGTCTGCAAGATCCCACC
AGGATGCAACCTGAAGATCTTCAACAACCAGGAGTTCGCTGCCCTCCTGGCCCAGTCGGTCAACCAGGGC
TTTGAGGCTGTCTACCAGTTGACCCGAATGTGCACCATCCGCATGAGCTTCGTCAAAGGCTGGGGAGCGG
AGTACAGGAGACAGACTGTGACCAGTACCCCCTGCTGGATTGAGCTGCACCTGAATGGGCCTTTGCAGTG
GCTTGACAAGGTCCTCACCCAGATGGGCTCCCCAAGCATCCGCTGTTCCAGTGTGTCTTAGGATCCTCTA
GAGTCGACCTGCAGAAGCTTGGCCGCCATGGCCCAACTTGTTTATTGCAGCTTATAATGGTTACAAATAA
AGCAATAGCATCACAAATTTCACAAATAAAGCATTTTTTTCACTGCATTCTAGTTGTGGTTTGTCCAAAC
TCATCAATGTATCTTATCATGTCTGGATCGGGAATTAATTCGGCGCAGCACCATGGCCTGAAATAACCTC
TGAAAGAGGAACTTGGTTAGGTACCTTCTGAGGCGGAAAGAACCAGCTGTGGAATGTGTGTCAGTTAGGG
TGTGGAAAGTCCCCAGGCTCCCCAGCAGGCAGAAGTATGCAAAGCATGCATCTCAATTAGTCAGCAACCA
GGTGTGGAAAGTCCCCAGGCTCCCCAGCAGGCAGAAGTATGCAAAGCATGCATCTCAATTAGTCAGCAAC
CATAGTCCCGCCCCTAACTCCGCCCATCCCGCCCCTAACTCCGCCCAGTTCCGCCCATTCTCCGCCCCAT
GGCTGACTAATTTTTTTTATTTATGCAGAGGCCGAGGCCGCCTCGGCCTCTGAGCTATTCCAGAAGTAGT
GAGGAGGCTTTTTTGGAGGCCTAGGCTTTTGCAAAAAGCTGTTAACAGCTTGGCACTGGCCGTCGTTTTA
CAACGTCGTGACTGGGAAAACCCTGGCGTTACCCAACTTAATCGCCTTGCAGCACATCCCCCTTTCGCCA
GCTGGCGTAATAGCGAAGAGGCCCGCACCGATCGCCCTTCCCAACAGTTGCGCAGCCTGAATGGCGAATG
GCGCCTGATGCGGTATTTTCTCCTTACGCATCTGTGCGGTATTTCACACCGCATA
[142 nt withheld, positions 3066-3207]
C
[141 nt withheld, positions 3209-3349]
CCTTTGACGTTGGAGTCCACGTTCTTT
[37 nt withheld, positions 3377-3413]
ACCCTATCTCGGGCTATTCTTTTGATTTATAAGGGATTTTGCCGATTTCGGCCTATTGGTTAAAAAATGA
GCTGATTTAACAAAAATTTAACGCGAATTTTAACAAAATATTAACGTTTACAATTTTATGGTGCACTCTC
AGTACAATCTGCTCTGATGCCGCATAGTTAAGCCAGCCCCGACACCCGCCAACACCCGCTGACGCGCCCT
GACGGGCTTGTCTGCTCCCGGCATCCGCTTACAGACAAGCTGTGACCGTCTCCGGGAGCTGCATGTGTCA
GAGGTTTTCACCGTCATCACCGAAACGCGCGAGACGAAAGGGCCTCGTGATACGCCTATTTTTATAGGTT
AATGTCATGATAATAATGGTTTCTTAGACGTCAGGTGGCACTTTTCGGGGAAATGTGCGCGGAACCCCTA
TTTGTTTATTTTTCTAAATACATTCAAATATGTATCCGCTCATGAGACAATAACCCTGATAAATGCTTCA
ATAATATTGAAAAAGGAAGAGTATGAGTATTCAACATTTCCGTGTCGCCCTTATTCCCTTTTTTGCGGCA
TTTTGCCTTCCTGTTTTTGCTCACCCAGAAACGCTGGTGAAAGTAAAAGATGCTGAAGATCAGTTGGGTG
CACGAGTGGGTTACATCGAACTGGATCTCAACAGCGGTAAGATCCTTGAGAGTTTTCGCCCCGAAGAACG
TTTTCCAATGATGAGCACTTTTAAAGTTCTGCTATGTGGCGCGGTATTATCCCGTATTGACGCCGGGCAA
GAGCAACTCGGTCGCCGCATACACTATTCTCAGAATGACTTGGTTGAGTACTCACCAGTCACAGAAAAGC
ATCTTACGGATGGCATGACAGTAAGAGAATTATGCAGTGCTGCCATAACCATGAGTGATAACACTGCGGC
CAACTTACTTCTGACAACGATCGGAGGACCGAAGGAGCTAACCGCTTTTTTGCACAACATGGGGGATCAT
GTAACTCGCCTTGATCGTTGGGAACCGGAGCTGAATGAAGCCATACCAAACGACGAGCGTGACACCACGA
TGCCTGTAGCAATGGCAACAACGTTGCGCAAACTATTAACTGGCGAACTACTTACTCTAGCTTCCCGGCA
ACAATTAATAGACTGGATGGAGGCGGATAAAGTTGCAGGACCACTTCTGCGCTCGGCCCTTCCGGCTGGC
TGGTTTATTGCTGATAAATCTGGAGCCGGTGAGCGTGGGTCTCGCGGTATCATTGCAGCACTGGGGCCAG
ATGGTAAGCCCTCCCGTATCGTAGTTATCTACACGACGGGGAGTCAGGCAACTATGGATGAACGAAATAG
ACAGATCGCTGAGATAGGTGCCTCACTGATTAAGCATTGGTAACTGTCAGACCAAGTTTACTCATATATA
CTTTAGATTGATTTAAAACTTCATTTTTAATTTAAAAGGATCTAGGTGAAGATCCTTTTTGATAATCTCA
TGACCAAAATCCCTTAACGTGAGTTTTCGTTCCACTGAGCGTCAGACCCCGTAGAAAAGATCAAAGGATC
TTCTTGAGATCCTTTTTTTCTGCGCGTAATCTGCTGCTTGCAAACAAAAAAACCACCGCTACCAGCGGTG
GTTTGTTTGCCGGATCAAGAGCTACCAACTCTTTTTCCGAAGGTAACTGGCTTCAGCAGAGCGCAGATAC
CAAATACTGTTCTTCTAGTGTAGCCGTAGTTAGGCCACCACTTCAAGAACTCTGTAGCACCGCCTACATA
CCTCGCTCTGCTAATCCTGTTACCAGTGGCTGCTGCCAGTGGCGATAAGTCGTGTCTTACCGGGTTGGAC
TCAAGACGATAGTTACCGGATAAGGCGCAGCGGTCGGGCTGAACGGGGGGTTCGTGCACACAGCCCAGCT
TGGAGCGAACGACCTACACCGAACTGAGATACCTACAGCGTGAGCTATGAGAAAGCGCCACGCTTCCCGA
AGGGAGAAAGGCGGACAGGTATCCGGTAAGCGGCAGGGTCGGAACAGGAGAGCGCACGAGGGAGCTTCCA
GGGGGAAACGCCTGGTATCTTTATAGTCCTGTCGGGTTTCGCCACCTCTGACTTGAGCGTCGATTTTTGT
GATGCTCGTCAGGGGGGCGGAGCCTATGGAAAAACGCCAGCAACGCGGCCTTTTTACGGTTCCTGGCCTT
TTGCTGGCCTTTTGCTCACATGTTCTTTCCTGCGTTATCCCCTGATTCTGTGGATAACCGTATTACCGCC
TTTGAGTGAGCTGATACCGCTCGCCGCAGCCGAACGACCGAGCGCAGCGAGTCAGTGAGCGAGGAAGCGG
AAGAGCGCCCAATACGCAAACCGCCTCTCCCCGCGCGTTGGCCGATTCATTAATGCAGCTGGCACGACAG
GTTTCCCGACTGGAAAGCGGGCAGTGAGCGCAACGCAATTAATGTGAGTTAGCTCACTCATTAGGCACCC
CAGGCTTTACACTTTATGCTTCCGGCTCGTATGTTGTGTGGAATTGTGAGCGGATAACAATTTCACACAG
GAAACAGCTATGACATGATTACGAATTAA
Features (pLannotate 1.2.2; 22 found; start..end, strand, type, name):
     14..393     +  enhancer       CMV enhancer: human cytomegalovirus immediate early enhancer
    394..597     +  promoter       CMV promoter: human cytomegalovirus (CMV) immediate early promoter
    733..776     +  intron         CMV intron (fragment): modified intron A from human cytomegalovirus
    828..846     +  promoter       SP6 promoter: promoter for bacteriophage SP6 RNA polymerase
    850..887     +  CDS            IgH signal sequence (fragment): signal sequence from the mouse immunoglobulin heavy chain variable region
    927..947     +  CDS            FLAG (fragment): FLAG® epitope tag, followed by an enterokinase cleavage site
    957..2228    +  CDS            SMAD3: SMAD3_HUMAN - Also known as MADH3. Experimental evidence at protein level: Swiss-Prot protein existence level 1. Receptor-regulated SMAD (R-SMAD) that is an intracellular signal transducer and transcriptional modulator activated by TGF-beta (transforming growth factor) and activin type 1 receptor kinases. Binds the TRE element in the promoter region of many genes that are regulated by TGF-beta and, on formation of the SMAD3/SMAD4 complex, activates transcription. Also can form a SMAD3/SMAD4/JUN/FOS complex at the AP- 1/SMAD site to regulate TGF-beta-mediated transcription. Has an inhibitory ef
   2231..2254    +  misc_feature   MCS (fragment): pUC18/19 multiple cloning site
   2275..2409    +  polyA_signal   SV40 poly(A) signal: SV40 polyadenylation signal
   2478..2835    +  promoter       SV40 promoter: SV40 enhancer and early promoter
   2854..3008    +  CDS            lacZα (fragment): LacZα fragment of β-galactosidase; lacZ fragment
   3014..3065    -  misc_feature   bom (fragment): basis of mobility region from pBR322
   3084..3464    +  rep_origin     M13 ori (sequence partly withheld): M13 bacteriophage origin of replication; arrow indicates direction of (+) strand synthesis
   3540..3589    -  misc_feature   bom (fragment): basis of mobility region from pBR322
   3691..3726    -  CDS            rop (fragment): Rop protein, which maintains plasmids at low copy number; rop
   3821..3925    +  promoter       AmpR promoter: bla
   3926..4786    +  CDS            AmpR: β-lactamase; bla; confers resistance to ampicillin, carbenicillin, and related antibiotics
   4957..5545    +  rep_origin     ori: high-copy-number ColE1/pMB1/pBR322/pUC origin of replication
   5728..5820    +  CDS            lacI (fragment): lac repressor; lacI; The lac repressor binds to the lac operator to inhibit transcription in E. coli. This inhibition can be relieved by adding lactose or isopropyl-β-D-thiogalactopyranoside (IPTG).
   5833..5854    +  protein_bind   CAP binding site: CAP binding activates transcription in the presence of cAMP. E. coli catabolite activator protein
   5869..5899    +  promoter       lac promoter: promoter for the E. coli lac operon
   5907..5923    +  protein_bind   lac operator: The lac repressor binds to the lac operator to inhibit transcription in E. coli. This inhibition can be relieved by adding lactose or isopropyl-β-D-thiogalactopyranoside (IPTG). lac repressor encoded by lacI
