[The description below was written by a language model from this plasmid's Addgene catalogue record and pLannotate feature annotations shown in this document.]
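Description:
pRK5F Smad3 is a mammalian expression plasmid built on the pRK5 backbone (about 4.7 kb without insert; the sequenced record is 5,962 nt) that carries the human SMAD3 coding sequence (also called MADR3/MADH3, roughly 1.3 kb) with an N-terminal FLAG epitope tag. The insert was placed between ClaI and BamHI sites, both of which remain intact. In bacteria the plasmid is maintained at high copy through a ColE1/pUC-type origin and selected with ampicillin via the β-lactamase gene and its own promoter. An M13 phage origin is also annotated, which in principle permits single-stranded DNA production. Short fragments of lacZα, lacI, rop and bom, together with lac promoter/operator elements, are remnants of the parental cloning vectors.

Expression in mammalian cells is driven by the human cytomegalovirus immediate-early enhancer and promoter, followed by a fragment of a CMV-derived intron, and the transcript is terminated by an SV40 polyadenylation signal downstream of the SMAD3 open reading frame. An SP6 promoter sits just upstream of the coding region, allowing in vitro transcription and serving as the sequencing primer site. The annotation also flags a short fragment resembling an immunoglobulin heavy-chain signal sequence before the FLAG tag; the record does not indicate that it has any function here. An SV40 enhancer/early promoter region lies downstream of the cassette, but no mammalian selection marker is annotated. SMAD3 is a receptor-regulated SMAD that transduces TGF-β and activin signals and partners with SMAD4, and with c-Jun/c-Fos, to regulate transcription. The tagged protein suits transient overexpression, immunodetection and co-immunoprecipitation studies of that pathway.
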