Addgene plasmid #12625: pRK5F Smad3
Depositing lab: Rik Derynck. Publication: Smad3 and Smad4 cooperate with c-Jun/c-Fos to mediate TGF-beta-induced transcription. Zhang Y, Feng XH, Derynck R. Nature. 1998 Aug 27. 394(6696):909-13. 10.1038/29814 PubMed 9732876.
Backbone
  Vector backbone: pRK5
  Backbone size w/o insert (bp): 4700
  Vector type: Mammalian Expression
Growth in bacteria
  Bacterial resistance: Ampicillin, 100 μg/mL
  Growth temperature: 37°C
  Growth strain: DH5alpha
  Copy number: High Copy
Gene/Insert
  Gene/Insert name: Smad3 (alt name: MADR3)
  Species: H. sapiens (human)
  Insert size (bp): 1275
  Entrez Gene: SMAD3 (a.k.a. HSPC193, HsT17436, JV15-2, LDS1C, LDS3, MADH3, hMAD-3, hSMAD3, mad3)
  Tag / fusion protein: Flag (N terminal on insert)
  Cloning method: Restriction Enzyme; 5′ cloning site ClaI (not destroyed); 3′ cloning site BamHI (not destroyed)
  Sequencing primers: 5′ SP6
Terms and licenses: Academic/Nonprofit Terms; Industry Terms: Not Available to Industry
Depositor comments: See author's map for details.
How to cite: pRK5F Smad3 was a gift from Rik Derynck (Addgene plasmid # 12625 ; http://n2t.net/addgene:12625 ; RRID:Addgene_12625)
