>Addgene plasmid #12625 | pRK5F Smad3 | addgene partial sequence | sequence record 19048 | SP6 5'-ATTTAGGTGACACTATAG-3'
CGGTTCTATCGATACCATGGACTACAAGGACGACGATGACAAGGGTCGACAATCGTCCATCCTGCCTTTC
ACTCCCCCGATCGTGAAGCGCCTGCTGGGCTGGAAGAAGGGCGAGCAGAACGGGCAGGAGGAGAAATGGT
GCGAGAAGGCGGTCAAGAGCCTGGTCAAGAAACTCAAGAAGACGGGGCAGCTGGACGAGCTGGAGAAGGC
CATCACCACGCAGAACGTCAACACCAAGTGCATCACCATCCCCAGGTCCCTGGATGGCCGGTTGCAGGTG
TCCCATCGGAAGGGGCTCCCTCATGTCATCTACTGCCGCCTGTGGCGATGGCCAGACCTGCACAGCCACC
ACGAGCTGCGGGCCATGGAGCTGTGTGAGTTCGCCTTCAATATGAAGAAGGACGAGGTCTGCGTGAATCC
CTACCACTACCAGAGAGTAGAGACACCAGTTCTACCTCCTGTGTTGGTGCCACGCCACACAGAGATCCCG
GCCGAGTTCCCCCCACTGGACGACTACAGCCATTCCATCCCCGAAAACACTAACTTCCCCGCAGGCATCG
AGCCCCAGAGCAATATTCCAGAGACCCCACCCCCTGGCTACCTG
